>Addgene plasmid #59681 | pGEM-T Dmel Or83c | addgene partial sequence | sequence record 97513 | M13pUC-Fwd 5'-CCCAGTCACGACGTTGTAAAACG-3'
TGTAATACGACTCACTATAGGGCGAATTGGGCCCGACGTCGCATGCTCCCGGCCGCCATGGCCGCGGGAT
TATGGAACTCCTGCCATTGGCCATGCTAATGTACGATGGAACCCGGGTTACTGCGATGCAGTATTTAATT
CCGGGTCTACCGCTTGAGAACAATTATTGCTACGTAGTCACGTACATGATTCAGACGGTAGGAGCCACTA
AAGCTGTTTAGATTCTGTCAACACTTCCTCCCTCTCCTAACCAAGTTATTTTCGTCGATTGCAGGTGACA
ATGCTCGTGCAAGGAGTCGGATTCTACTCCGGCGATTTGTTCGTATTTCTCGGCTTAACGCAGATCCTAA
CTTTCGCCGATATGCTGCAGGTGAAGGTGAAAGAGCTAAACGATGCCCTGGAACAAAAAGCGGAATACAG
AGCTCTAGTCCGAGTTGGAGCTCCTATTGATGGAGCGGAAAATCGTCAACGCCTACTCTTGGATGTTATA
AGATGGCATCAATTATTCACGGAGTAAGAAACACTTAATTTCTCCTTTTAAAAAATAAATAAAATCAAAA
AGGAACGGCTTATCATATGTCATTTCTTCCATACATTTAGCTACTGTCGCGCCATAAATGCCCTCTACTA
CGAATTGATCGCCACTCAGGTTCTTTCGATGGCTTTGGCCATGATGCTCAGCTTCTGCATTAATTTGAGC
AGCTTTCACATGCCTTCGGCTATCTTTTTCGTGGTTTCTGCCTACAGCATGTCCATCTATTGCATTCTGG
GCACCATTCTTGAGTTTGGAGTGAGCTTTAGTAAAATTAAGTCTATGAGCACTTAGTTCTTACGCATTCT
TATTTGTCTTCAACAGTATGACCAGGTGTACGAGAGCATCTGTAATGTGACCTGGTATGAGTTGAGTGGC
GAACAGCGAAAGCTTTTTGGTTTTTTGTTGCGGGAATCCCAGTATCCGCACAATATTCAGATACTTGGAG
TT
