>Addgene plasmid #59681 | pGEM-T Dmel Or83c | addgene partial sequence | sequence record 97514 | M13pUC-Rev 5'-AGCGGATAACAATTTCACACAGG-3'
TGACCATGATTACGCCAAGCTATTTAGGTGACACTATAGAATACTCAAGCTATGCATCCAACGCGTTGGG
AGCTCTCCCATATGGTCGACCTGCAGGCGGCCGCACTAGTGATTCGCCCGATTCATCATCATCATGGATA
CGCTATAAATTAGTTTAACAATCTAAAAGTATACGAAAATCCAATGTAGTATTATAAACTAAAAGCCCAC
TTACTCACCTGCAGAGCCGTTCTCACGGAAAGCGACATAACTCCAAGTATCTGAATATTGTGCGGATACT
GGGATTCCCGCAACAAAAAACCAAAAAGCTTTCGCTGTTCGCCACTCAACTCATACCAGGTCACATTACA
GATGCTCTCGTACACCTGGTCATACTGTTGAAGACAAATAAGAATGCGTAAGAACTAAGTGCTCATAGAC
TTAATTTTACTAAAGCTCACTCCAAACTCAAGAATGGTGCCCAGAATGCAATAGATGGACATGCTGTAGG
CAGAAACCACGAAAAAGATAGCCGAAGGCATGTGAAAGCTGCTCAAATTAATGCAGAAGCTGAGCATCAT
GGCCAAAGCCATCGAAAGAACCTGAGTGGCGATCAATTCGTAGTAGAGGGCATTTATGGCGCGACAGTAG
CTAAATGTATGGAAGAAATGACATATGATAAGCCGTTCCTTTTTGATTTTATTTATTTTTTAAAAGGAGA
AATTAAGTGTTTCTTACTCCGTGAATAATTGATGCCATCTTATAACATCCAAGAGTAGGCGTTGACGATT
TTCCGCTCCATCAATAGGAGCTCCAACTCGGACTAGAGCTCTGTATTCCGCTTTTTGTTCCAGGGCATCG
TTTAGCTCTTTCACCTTCACCTGCAGCATATCGGCGAAAGTTAGGATCTGCGTTAAGCCGAGAAATACGA
ACAAATCGCCGGAGTAGAATCCGACTCCTTGCACGAGCATTGTCACCTGCAATCGACGAAAATAACTTGG
TTAGGAGAGGGAGGAAGTGTTGACAGAATCTAAACAGC
