[The description below was written by a language model from this plasmid's Addgene catalogue record.]
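Description:
pGEM-T Dmel Or83c is a small, high-copy bacterial cloning plasmid built on the Promega pGEM-T backbone (about 3 kb), a vector designed for direct cloning of PCR products. It is propagated in E. coli under ampicillin selection. Although catalogued as a bacterial expression vector, its stated role is as a template plasmid rather than a protein-production construct.

The insert is an approximately 1.1 kb fragment of the Drosophila melanogaster odorant receptor gene Or83c (CG15581), which the depositor notes was derived from genomic DNA rather than cDNA, so it may include intronic sequence; the record does not define the exact boundaries or orientation of the fragment, and the cloning method is listed as unknown. The insert can be sequenced from flanking M13 forward and reverse primer sites. No feature table is provided, so individual backbone elements are not documented here. In general, however, pGEM-T vectors place the cloning site between opposing T7 and SP6 phage RNA polymerase promoters, which allows in vitro transcription of sense or antisense RNA from the linearised plasmid.

The stated purpose is to serve as a probe for Or83c expression. This fits the associated work mapping the spatial distribution of olfactory receptor transcripts in the fly antenna, where labelled antisense riboprobes would be hybridised to tissue to identify the sensory neurons expressing a given receptor. The construct carries no tags, reporters or eukaryotic regulatory elements according to the record.
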