Addgene plasmid #59681: pGEM-T Dmel Or83c
Purpose: Probe for Drosophila melanogaster Or83c expression
Depositing lab: Richard Axel & Leslie Vosshall. Depositing organization: Columbia University. Publication: A spatial map of olfactory receptor expression in the Drosophila antenna. Vosshall LB, Amrein H, Morozov PS, Rzhetsky A, Axel R. Cell. 1999 Mar 5;96(5):725-36. 10.1016/S0092-8674(00)80582-6 PubMed 10089887.
Backbone
  Vector backbone: pGEM-T
  Backbone manufacturer: Promega
  Backbone size w/o insert (bp): 3000
  Vector type: Bacterial Expression
Growth in bacteria
  Bacterial resistance: Ampicillin, 100 μg/mL
  Growth temperature: 37°C
  Growth strain: DH5alpha
  Copy number: High Copy
Gene/Insert
  Gene/Insert name: Or83c
  Species: D. melanogaster (fly)
  Insert size (bp): 1100
  Entrez Gene: Or83c (a.k.a. Dmel_CG15581, 83D.1, 83c, CG15581, DOR116, Dmel\CG15581)
  Cloning method: Unknown
  Sequencing primers: 5′ M13-F20; 3′ M13-Rev
Terms and licenses: Academic/Nonprofit Terms; Industry Terms: Not Available to Industry
Depositor comments: source: Genomic DNA
How to cite: pGEM-T Dmel Or83c was a gift from Richard Axel & Leslie Vosshall (Addgene plasmid # 59681 ; http://n2t.net/addgene:59681 ; RRID:Addgene_59681)
